Addgene plasmid #154323: pJW1827
Purpose: Multi-cassette for SapTrap
Depositing lab: Jordan Ward. Depositing organization: University of California, Santa Cruz. Publication: An expanded auxin-inducible degron toolkit for Caenorhabditis elegans. Ashley GE, Duong T, Levenson MT, Martinez MAQ, Johnson LC, Hibshman JD, Saeger HN, Palmisano NJ, Doonan R, Martinez-Mendez R, Davidson BR, Zhang W, Ragle JM, Medwig-Kinney TN, Sirota SS, Goldstein B, Matus DQ, Dickinson DJ, Reiner DJ, Ward JD. Genetics. 2021 Mar 31;217(3). pii: 6104563. doi: 10.1093/genetics/iyab006. PubMed 33677541.
Backbone
  Vector backbone: pDONR221
  Backbone size w/o insert (bp): 2360
  Vector type: Worm Expression, CRISPR
Growth in bacteria
  Bacterial resistance: Kanamycin, 50 μg/mL
  Growth temperature: 37°C
  Growth strain: DH5alpha
  Copy number: High Copy
Gene/Insert
  Gene/Insert name: 30aa linker::mScarlet-I
  Species: C. elegans (nematode), Synthetic
  Insert size (bp): 942
  Cloning method: Gibson Cloning
  Sequencing primers: 5′ M13 Forward (tgtaaaacgacggccagt); 3′ M13 Reverse (caggaaacagctatgaccatg)
Terms and licenses: Academic/Nonprofit Terms; Industry Terms: Not Available to Industry
How to cite: pJW1827 was a gift from Jordan Ward (Addgene plasmid # 154323 ; http://n2t.net/addgene:154323 ; RRID:Addgene_154323)
