[The description below was written by a language model from this plasmid's Addgene catalogue record and pLannotate feature annotations shown in this document.]
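Description:
pJW1827 is a small (about 3.3 kb) bacterial donor plasmid built on the pDONR221 backbone and catalogued as a worm expression/CRISPR vector. It serves as a "multi-cassette" module for SapTrap, a modular assembly system used to build homology-directed repair templates for CRISPR/Cas9 genome editing in Caenorhabditis elegans. It is propagated in E. coli at high copy from a ColE1/pUC-type origin and selected with kanamycin through the KanR (aminoglycoside phosphotransferase) gene. The backbone also carries the rrnB T1 and T2 transcription terminators, which insulate the cloning region from read-through transcription, and a T7 promoter lying downstream of the insert on the opposite strand. M13 forward and reverse primer sites flank the insert for sequencing.

The payload is a 942 bp insert, introduced by Gibson cloning, that encodes a 30-amino-acid flexible linker fused to mScarlet-I, a rapidly maturing monomeric red fluorescent protein. The species field lists C. elegans and synthetic. The short "Twin-Strep-tag" fragment annotated just upstream of mScarlet-I most likely reflects glycine/serine-rich linker sequence rather than a functional affinity tag. Likewise, the small RSF ori, lacI and lacZα fragments appear to be partial matches to backbone sequence rather than working elements. No worm promoter or 3′ UTR is annotated, consistent with a promoterless tagging cassette intended to be inserted in frame into an endogenous locus, where the linker separates the fluorophore from the tagged protein. The plasmid belongs to an expanded auxin-inducible degron toolkit for C. elegans, although the record lists no degron sequence in this particular cassette.
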