Features (pLannotate 1.2.2; 10 found; start..end, strand, type, name):
     65..198     +  rep_origin     RSF ori (fragment): Plasmids containing the RSF 1030 origin of replication can be propagated in E. coli cells that contain additional plasmids with compatible origins.
    200..292     +  CDS            lacI (fragment): lac repressor; lacI; The lac repressor binds to the lac operator to inhibit transcription in E. coli. This inhibition can be relieved by adding lactose or isopropyl-β-D-thiogalactopyranoside (IPTG).
    347..374     -  terminator     rrnB T2 terminator: transcription terminator T2 from the E. coli rrnB gene
    506..549     +  terminator     rrnB T1 terminator: Escherichia coli rrnB; transcription terminator T1 from the E. coli rrnB gene
    596..632     -  CDS            lacZα (fragment): LacZα fragment of β-galactosidase; lacZ fragment
    669..686     +  CDS            Twin-Strep-tag (fragment): two Strep-Tag®II moieties connected by a linker for enhanced binding to Strep-Tactin®, an engineered form of streptavidin (Schmidt et al., 2013)
    757..1605    +  CDS            mScarlet-I: mScarlet-I is a basic (constitutively fluorescent) red fluorescent protein published in 2016, derived from synthetic construct. It is reported to be a rapidly-maturing monomer with moderate acid sensitivity.
   1632..1650    -  promoter       T7 promoter: promoter for bacteriophage T7 RNA polymerase
   1784..2593    +  CDS            KanR: aminoglycoside phosphotransferase; aph(3')-Ia; confers resistance to kanamycin in bacteria or G418 (Geneticin®) in eukaryotes
   2740..17      +  rep_origin     ori (across the origin): high-copy-number ColE1/pMB1/pBR322/pUC origin of replication
>Addgene plasmid #154323 | pJW1827 | addgene full sequence | sequence record 318643 | Addgene NGS Result
GGCGGAGCCTATGGAAAAACGCCAGCAACGCGGCCTTTTTACGGTTCCTGGCCTTTTGCTGGCCTTTTGC
TCACATGTTCTTTCCTGCGTTATCCCCTGATTCTGTGGATAACCGTATTACCGCCTTTGAGTGAGCTGAT
ACCGCTCGCCGCAGCCGAACGACCGAGCGCAGCGAGTCAGTGAGCGAGGAAGCGGAAGAGCGCCCAATAC
GCAAACCGCCTCTCCCCGCGCGTTGGCCGATTCATTAATGCAGCTGGCACGACAGGTTTCCCGACTGGAA
AGCGGGCAGTGAGCGCAACGCAATTAATACGCGTACCGCTAGCCAGGAAGAGTTTGTAGAAACGCAAAAA
GGCCATCCGTCAGGATGGCCTTCTGCTTAGTTTGATGCCTGGCAGTTTATGGCGGGCGTCCTGCCCGCCA
CCCTCCGGGCCGTTGCTTCACAACGTTCAAATCCGCTCCCGGCGGATTTGTCCTACTCAGGAGAGCGTTC
ACCGACAAACAACAGATAAAACGAAAGGCCCAGTCTTCCGACTGAGCCTTTCGTTTTATTTGATGCCTGG
CAGTTCCCTACTCTCGCGTTAACGCTAGCATGGATGTTTTCCCAGTCACGACGTTGTAAAACGACGGCCA
GTCTTAAGCTCGGGCCCCAAATAATGCTCTTCGGCGGGTGGCGGTGGATCGGGAGGAGGAGGTTCGGGTG
GCGGAGGCAGTGGAGGTGGCGGAAGTGGCGGCGGTGGTTCAGGAGGAGGCGGATCCATGGTCTCCAAAGG
AGAAGCTGTGATCAAGGAGTTCATGCGCTTCAAGGTTCACATGGAAGGAAGCATGAATGGTCACGAGTTC
GAAATCGAAGGAGAAGGGGAGGGCCGCCCGTACGAGGGAACTCAGACCGCCAAGCTGAAGGTCACCAAGG
GAGGTAAGTTTGTGATAATCCAATTTCAATTCGCAATGGTCATCGTTTTTTCAGGACCACTTCCATTCTC
ATGGGATATTCTCTCCCCACAATTCATGTACGGCTCCCGTGCTTTCATCAAACACCCAGCCGACATTCCA
GATTACTACAAGCAATCTTTCCCAGAAGGCTTCAAGTGGGAGCGTGTGATGAACTTCGAGGATGGTGGAG
CAGTTACAGTAACTCAGGACACTTCTCTCGAGGTAAGTTTTTACTCCGCTTTTAACAATGGTTGTTTGAC
ATCATTTTTTCAGGATGGCACTTTGATCTACAAGGTCAAGCTCCGTGGTACCAATTTCCCACCAGATGGA
CCAGTTATGCAGAAGAAGACGATGGGATGGGAGGCTTCCACCGAACGATTGTACCCAGAAGATGGAGTTC
TCAAGGGAGACATCAAAATGGCGTTACGCCTCAAGGACGGAGGTAAGTTTGATGAAACGGTTTCGTCTTA
TATACACTAATGGTACTTTTCAGGACGTTACCTGGCGGATTTCAAGACCACATACAAGGCAAAGAAGCCA
GTTCAAATGCCAGGAGCATATAACGTTGACCGCAAGCTTGATATTACTTCCCATAATGAAGACTACACAG
TTGTAGAACAATACGAACGATCCGAGGGACGTCATTCGACCGGAGGAATGGACGAGCTGTACAAGCGAAG
AGCGCCATCCAGCTGATATCCCCTATAGTGAGTCGTATTACATGGTCATAGCTGTTTCCTGGCAGCTCTG
GCCCGTGTCTCAAAATCTCTGATGTTACATTGCACAAGATAAAAATATATCATCATGAACAATAAAACTG
TCTGCTTACATAAACAGTAATACAAGGGGTGTTATGAGCCATATTCAACGGGAAACGTCGAGGCCGCGAT
TAAATTCCAACATGGATGCTGATTTATATGGGTATAAATGGGCTCGCGATAATGTCGGGCAATCAGGTGC
GACAATCTATCGCTTGTATGGGAAGCCCGATGCGCCAGAGTTGTTTCTGAAACATGGCAAAGGTAGCGTT
GCCAATGATGTTACAGATGAGATGGTCAGACTAAACTGGCTGACGGAATTTATGCCTCTTCCGACCATCA
AGCATTTTATCCGTACTCCTGATGATGCATGGTTACTCACCACTGCGATCCCCGGAAAAACAGCATTCCA
GGTATTAGAAGAATATCCTGATTCAGGTGAAAATATTGTTGATGCGCTGGCAGTGTTCCTGCGCCGGTTG
CATTCGATTCCTGTTTGTAATTGTCCTTTTAACAGCGATCGCGTATTTCGTCTCGCTCAGGCGCAATCAC
GAATGAATAACGGTTTGGTTGATGCGAGTGATTTTGATGACGAGCGTAATGGCTGGCCTGTTGAACAAGT
CTGGAAAGAAATGCATAAACTTTTGCCATTCTCACCGGATTCAGTCGTCACTCATGGTGATTTCTCACTT
GATAACCTTATTTTTGACGAGGGGAAATTAATAGGTTGTATTGATGTTGGACGAGTCGGAATCGCAGACC
GATACCAGGATCTTGCCATCCTATGGAACTGCCTCGGTGAGTTTTCTCCTTCATTACAGAAACGGCTTTT
TCAAAAATATGGTATTGATAATCCTGATATGAATAAATTGCAGTTTCATTTGATGCTCGATGAGTTTTTC
TAATCAGAATTGGTTAATTGGTTGTAACACTGGCAGAGCATTACGCTGACTTGACGGGACGGCGCAAGCT
CATGACCAAAATCCCTTAACGTGAGTTACGCGTCGTTCCACTGAGCGTCAGACCCCGTAGAAAAGATCAA
AGGATCTTCTTGAGATCCTTTTTTTCTGCGCGTAATCTGCTGCTTGCAAACAAAAAAACCACCGCTACCA
GCGGTGGTTTGTTTGCCGGATCAAGAGCTACCAACTCTTTTTCCGAAGGTAACTGGCTTCAGCAGAGCGC
AGATACCAAATACTGTTCTTCTAGTGTAGCCGTAGTTAGGCCACCACTTCAAGAACTCTGTAGCACCGCC
TACATACCTCGCTCTGCTAATCCTGTTACCAGTGGCTGCTGCCAGTGGCGATAAGTCGTGTCTTACCGGG
TTGGACTCAAGACGATAGTTACCGGATAAGGCGCAGCGGTCGGGCTGAACGGGGGGTTCGTGCACACAGC
CCAGCTTGGAGCGAACGACCTACACCGAACTGAGATACCTACAGCGTGAGCTATGAGAAAGCGCCACGCT
TCCCGAAGGGAGAAAGGCGGACAGGTATCCGGTAAGCGGCAGGGTCGGAACAGGAGAGCGCACGAGGGAG
CTTCCAGGGGGAAACGCCTGGTATCTTTATAGTCCTGTCGGGTTTCGCCACCTCTGACTTGAGCGTCGAT
TTTTGTGATGCTCGTCAGGGG
